Addgene plasmid #180343: pCMV_SEPT9_i1-14-GFP10
Purpose: mammalian expression of human SEPT9_i1 fused to GFP10
Depositing lab: Manos Mavrakis. Depositing organization: CNRS UMR 7249, Institut Fresnel. Publication: Human septins organize as octamer-based filaments and mediate actin-membrane anchoring in cells. Martins CS, Taveneau C, Castro-Linares G, Baibakov M, Buzhinsky N, Eroles M, Milanovic V, Omi S, Pedelacq JD, Iv F, Bouillard L, Llewellyn A, Gomes M, Belhabib M, Kuzmic M, Verdier-Pinard P, Lee S, Badache A, Kumar S, Chandre C, Brasselet S, Rico F, Rossier O, Koenderink GH, Wenger J, Cabantous S, Mavrakis M. J Cell Biol. 2023 Mar 6;222(3):e202203016. doi: 10.1083/jcb.202203016. Epub 2022 Dec 23. PubMed 36562751.
Backbone
  Vector backbone: pcDNA3.1/zeo
  Vector type: Mammalian Expression
Growth in bacteria
  Bacterial resistance: Ampicillin, 100 μg/mL
  Growth temperature: 37°C
  Growth strain: DH5alpha
  Copy number: High Copy
Gene/Insert
  Gene/Insert name: SEPTIN9_v1 (alt name: SEPT9_v1)
  Species: H. sapiens (human)
  Entrez Gene: SEPTIN9 (a.k.a. AF17q25, MSF, MSF1, NAPB, PNUTL4, SEPT9, SINT1, SeptD1)
  Promoter: CMV
  Tag / fusion protein: GFP10 (C terminal on insert)
  Cloning method: Restriction Enzyme; 5′ cloning site NheI (not destroyed); 3′ cloning site XbaI (not destroyed)
  Sequencing primers: 5′ CMV-F
Terms and licenses: Academic/Nonprofit Terms; Industry Terms: Not Available to Industry
Depositor comments: Please visit https://doi.org/10.1101/2022.02.23.481653 for bioRxiv preprint.
How to cite: pCMV_SEPT9_i1-14-GFP10 was a gift from Manos Mavrakis (Addgene plasmid # 180343 ; http://n2t.net/addgene:180343 ; RRID:Addgene_180343)
