[The description below was written by a language model from this plasmid's Addgene catalogue record and pLannotate feature annotations shown in this document.]
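Description:
pCMV_SEPT9_i1-14-GFP10 is a mammalian expression plasmid built on the pcDNA3.1/zeo backbone (about 6.8 kb by the sequenced record) that drives expression of human septin 9 isoform 1 (SEPTIN9_v1/SEPT9_i1) carrying a C-terminal GFP10 tag. In bacteria it replicates from a high-copy ColE1/pUC-type origin and is selected with ampicillin through the bla gene. An f1 origin is also present. For selection in mammalian cells the backbone carries a Zeocin/bleomycin resistance gene (Sh ble) placed behind both the SV40 early promoter and the bacterial EM7 promoter, and followed by an SV40 polyadenylation signal.

The expression cassette consists of the human CMV immediate-early enhancer and promoter, a T7 promoter just upstream of the insert, the full SEPTIN9 coding sequence, a short intervening segment, and then a small GFP-derived fragment, terminated by the bovine growth hormone polyadenylation signal. The insert was cloned between NheI and XbaI sites, both retained. The feature table annotates the tag only as an 18-codon fragment of an EGFP variant, which is consistent with GFP10 being a single β-strand of GFP rather than a complete fluorescent protein. The "14" in the name probably denotes the linker between septin and tag, though the record does not define it. Such a fragment is not fluorescent alone. It is normally used in tripartite split-GFP complementation, where fluorescence appears only when a GFP10-tagged protein and a GFP11-tagged partner come together in the presence of the GFP1-9 detector. The record itself states only mammalian expression of the fusion, in work on how human septins assemble into octamer-based filaments in cells. A few minor annotations (truncated HIV LTR, lacI, RSF ori fragments) look like short homology hits, not functional elements.
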