Features (pLannotate 1.2.2; 23 found; start..end, strand, type, name):
     28..80      -  misc_feature   bom (fragment): basis of mobility region from pBR322
    235..614     +  enhancer       CMV enhancer: human cytomegalovirus immediate early enhancer
    615..818     +  promoter       CMV promoter: human cytomegalovirus (CMV) immediate early promoter
    814..847     +  LTR            5' LTR (truncated) (fragment): truncated 5' long terminal repeat (LTR) from HIV-1
    863..881     +  promoter       T7 promoter: promoter for bacteriophage T7 RNA polymerase
    901..2658    +  CDS            SEPTIN9: SEPT9_HUMAN - Also known as KIAA0991, MSF, SEPT9. Experimental evidence at protein level: Swiss-Prot protein existence level 1. Filament-forming cytoskeletal GTPase (By similarity). May play a role in cytokinesis (Potential). May play a role in the internalization of 2 intracellular microbial pathogens, Listeria monocytogenes and Shigella flexneri. From Homo sapiens (Human).
   2710..2763    +  CDS            (3-F)Tyr-EGFP (fragment): (3-F)Tyr-EGFP is a basic (constitutively fluorescent) green fluorescent protein published in 2004, derived from Aequorea victoria.
   2804..3028    +  polyA_signal   bGH poly(A) signal: bovine growth hormone polyadenylation signal
   3032..3053    +  promoter       SV40 promoter (fragment): SV40 enhancer and early promoter
   3074..3502    +  rep_origin     f1 ori (sequence partly withheld): f1 bacteriophage origin of replication; arrow indicates direction of (+) strand synthesis
   3516..3845    +  promoter       SV40 promoter: SV40 enhancer and early promoter
   3893..3940    +  promoter       EM7 promoter: synthetic bacterial promoter&nbsp
   3959..4333    +  CDS            BleoR: antibiotic-binding protein; Sh ble from Streptoalloteichus hindustanus; confers resistance to bleomycin, phleomycin, and Zeocin™
   4343..4468    +  CDS            ble (fragment): BLE_KLEPN - Experimental evidence at protein level: Swiss-Prot protein existence level 1. Binding protein with a strong affinity to the bleomycin family of antibiotics. Binds to CL990; an antimitotic-antibiotic compound. From Klebsiella pneumoniae.
   4463..4584    +  polyA_signal   SV40 poly(A) signal: SV40 polyadenylation signal
   4657..4673    -  protein_bind   lac operator: The lac repressor binds to the lac operator to inhibit transcription in E. coli. This inhibition can be relieved by adding lactose or isopropyl-β-D-thiogalactopyranoside (IPTG). lac repressor encoded by lacI
   4681..4711    -  promoter       lac promoter: promoter for the E. coli lac operon
   4726..4747    -  protein_bind   CAP binding site: CAP binding activates transcription in the presence of cAMP. E. coli catabolite activator protein
   4760..4852    -  CDS            lacI (fragment): lac repressor; lacI; The lac repressor binds to the lac operator to inhibit transcription in E. coli. This inhibition can be relieved by adding lactose or isopropyl-β-D-thiogalactopyranoside (IPTG).
   4854..4987    -  rep_origin     RSF ori (fragment): Plasmids containing the RSF 1030 origin of replication can be propagated in E. coli cells that contain additional plasmids with compatible origins.
   5046..5634    -  rep_origin     ori: high-copy-number ColE1/pMB1/pBR322/pUC origin of replication
   5805..6665    -  CDS            AmpR: β-lactamase; bla; confers resistance to ampicillin, carbenicillin, and related antibiotics
   6666..6770    -  promoter       AmpR promoter: bla
>Addgene plasmid #180343 | pCMV_SEPT9_i1-14-GFP10 | addgene full sequence | sequence record 358025 | Addgene NGS Result
GACGGATCGGGAGATCTCCCGATCCCCTATGGTGCACTCTCAGTACAATCTGCTCTGATGCCGCATAGTT
AAGCCAGTATCTGCTCCCTGCTTGTGTGTTGGAGGTCGCTGAGTAGTGCGCGAGCAAAATTTAAGCTACA
ACAAGGCAAGGCTTGACCGACAATTGCATGAAGAATCTGCTTAGGGTTAGGCGTTTTGCGCTGCTTCGCG
ATGTACGGGCCAGATATACGCGTTGACATTGATTATTGACTAGTTATTAATAGTAATCAATTACGGGGTC
ATTAGTTCATAGCCCATATATGGAGTTCCGCGTTACATAACTTACGGTAAATGGCCCGCCTGGCTGACCG
CCCAACGACCCCCGCCCATTGACGTCAATAATGACGTATGTTCCCATAGTAACGCCAATAGGGACTTTCC
ATTGACGTCAATGGGTGGAGTATTTACGGTAAACTGCCCACTTGGCAGTACATCAAGTGTATCATATGCC
AAGTACGCCCCCTATTGACGTCAATGACGGTAAATGGCCCGCCTGGCATTATGCCCAGTACATGACCTTA
TGGGACTTTCCTACTTGGCAGTACATCTACGTATTAGTCATCGCTATTACCATGGTGATGCGGTTTTGGC
AGTACATCAATGGGCGTGGATAGCGGTTTGACTCACGGGGATTTCCAAGTCTCCACCCCATTGACGTCAA
TGGGAGTTTGTTTTGGCACCAAAATCAACGGGACTTTCCAAAATGTCGTAACAACTCCGCCCCATTGACG
CAAATGGGCGGTAGGCGTGTACGGTGGGAGGTCTATATAAGCAGAGCTCTCTGGCTAACTAGAGAACCCA
CTGCTTACTGGCTTATCGAAATTAATACGACTCACTATAGGGAGACCCAAGCTGGCTAGCATGAAGAAGT
CTTACTCAGGAGGCACGCGGACCTCCAGTGGCCGGCTCCGGAGGCTTGGTGACTCCAGTGGCCCAGCCTT
AAAAAGATCTTTTGAGGTCGAGGAGGTCGAGACACCCAACTCCACCCCACCCCGGAGGGTCCAGACTCCC
CTACTCCGAGCCACTGTGGCCAGCTCCACCCAGAAATTCCAGGACCTGGGCGTGAAGAACTCAGAACCCT
CGGCCCGCCATGTGGACTCCCTAAGCCAACGCTCCCCCAAGGCGTCCCTGCGGAGGGTGGAGCTCTCGGG
CCCCAAGGCGGCCGAGCCGGTGTCCCGGCGCACTGAGCTGTCCATTGACATCTCGTCCAAGCAGGTGGAG
AACGCCGGGGCCATCGGCCCGTCCCGGTTCGGGCTCAAGAGGGCCGAGGTGTTGGGCCACAAGACGCCAG
AACCGGCCCCTCGGAGGACGGAGATCACCATCGTCAAACCCCAGGAGTCAGCCCACCGGAGGATGGAGCC
CCCTGCCTCCAAGGTCCCCGAGGTGCCCACTGCCCCTGCCACCGACGCAGCCCCCAAGAGGGTGGAGATC
CAGATGCCCAAGCCTGCTGAGGCGCCCACCGCCCCCAGCCCAGCCCAGACCTTGGAGAATTCAGAGCCTG
CCCCTGTGTCTCAGCTGCAGAGCAGGCTGGAGCCCAAGCCCCAGCCCCCTGTGGCTGAGGCTACACCCCG
GAGCCAGGAGGCCACTGAGGCGGCTCCCAGCTGCGTTGGCGACATGGCCGACACCCCCAGAGATGCCGGG
CTCAAGCAGGCGCCTGCATCACGGAACGAGAAGGCCCCGGTGGACTTCGGCTACGTGGGGATTGACTCCA
TCCTGGAGCAGATGCGCCGGAAGGCCATGAAGCAGGGCTTCGAGTTCAACATCATGGTGGTCGGGCAGAG
CGGCTTGGGTAAATCCACCTTAATCAACACCCTCTTCAAATCCAAAATCAGCCGGAAGTCGGTGCAGCCC
ACCTCAGAGGAGCGCATCCCCAAGACCATCGAGATCAAGTCCATCACGCACGATATTGAGGAGAAAGGCG
TCCGGATGAAGCTGACAGTGATTGACACACCAGGGTTCGGGGACCACATCAACAACGAGAACTGCTGGCA
GCCCATCATGAAGTTCATCAATGACCAGTACGAGAAATACCTGCAGGAGGAGGTCAACATCAACCGCAAG
AAGCGCATCCCGGACACCCGCGTCCACTGCTGCCTCTACTTCATCCCCGCCACCGGCCACTCCCTCAGGC
CCCTGGACATCGAGTTTATGAAACGCCTGAGCAAGGTGGTCAACATCGTCCCTGTCATCGCCAAGGCGGA
CACACTCACCCTGGAGGAGAGGGTCCACTTCAAACAGCGGATCACCGCAGACCTGCTGTCCAACGGCATC
GACGTGTACCCCCAGAAGGAATTTGATGAGGACTCGGAGGACCGGCTGGTGAACGAGAAGTTCCGGGAGA
TGATCCCATTTGCTGTGGTGGGCAGTGACCACGAGTACCAGGTCAACGGCAAGAGGATCCTTGGGAGGAA
GACCAAGTGGGGTACCATCGAAGTTGAAAACACCACACACTGTGAGTTTGCCTACCTGCGGGACCTTCTC
ATCAGGACGCACATGCAGAACATCAAGGACATCACCAGCAGCATCCACTTCGAGGCGTACCGTGTGAAGC
GCCTCAACGAGGGCAGCAGCGCCATGGCCAACGGCGTGGAGGAGAAGGAGCCAGAAGCCCCAGAGATGAT
CGATGGTGGCGGTGGCTCTGGAGGTGGTGGGTCCTCCGGAATGGGCGACCTGCCCGACGACCACTACCTG
TCCACCCAGACCATCCTGAGCAAGGACCTGAACTAATCTAGAGGGCCCGTTTAAACCCGCTGATCAGCCT
CGACTGTGCCTTCTAGTTGCCAGCCATCTGTTGTTTGCCCCTCCCCCGTGCCTTCCTTGACCCTGGAAGG
TGCCACTCCCACTGTCCTTTCCTAATAAAATGAGGAAATTGCATCGCATTGTCTGAGTAGGTGTCATTCT
ATTCTGGGGGGTGGGGTGGGGCAGGACAGCAAGGGGGAGGATTGGGAAGACAATAGCAGGCATGCTGGGG
ATGCGGTGGGCTCTATGGCTTCTGAGGCGGAAAGAACCAGCTGGGGCTCTAGGGGGTATCCCC
[124 nt withheld, positions 3074-3197]
C
[91 nt withheld, positions 3199-3289]
A
[49 nt withheld, positions 3291-3339]
CCTTTGACGTTGGAGTCCACGTTCTTT
[37 nt withheld, positions 3367-3403]
ACCCTATCTCGGTCTATTCTTTTGATTTATAAGGGATTTTGCCGATTTCGGCCTATTGGTTAAAAAATGA
GCTGATTTAACAAAAATTTAACGCGAATTAATTCTGTGGAATGTGTGTCAGTTAGGGTGTGGAAAGTCCC
CAGGCTCCCCAGCAGGCAGAAGTATGCAAAGCATGCATCTCAATTAGTCAGCAACCAGGTGTGGAAAGTC
CCCAGGCTCCCCAGCAGGCAGAAGTATGCAAAGCATGCATCTCAATTAGTCAGCAACCATAGTCCCGCCC
CTAACTCCGCCCATCCCGCCCCTAACTCCGCCCAGTTCCGCCCATTCTCCGCCCCATGGCTGACTAATTT
TTTTTATTTATGCAGAGGCCGAGGCCGCCTCTGCCTCTGAGCTATTCCAGAAGTAGTGAGGAGGCTTTTT
TGGAGGCCTAGGCTTTTGCAAAAAGCTCCCGGGAGCTTGTATATCCATTTTCGGATCTGATCAGCACGTG
TTGACAATTAATCATCGGCATAGTATATCGGCATAGTATAATACGACAAGGTGAGGAACTAAACCATGGC
CAAGTTGACCAGTGCCGTTCCGGTGCTCACCGCGCGCGACGTCGCCGGAGCGGTCGAGTTCTGGACCGAC
CGGCTCGGGTTCTCCCGGGACTTCGTGGAGGACGACTTCGCCGGTGTGGTCCGGGACGACGTGACCCTGT
TCATCAGCGCGGTCCAGGACCAGGTGGTGCCGGACAACACCCTGGCCTGGGTGTGGGTGCGCGGCCTGGA
CGAGCTGTACGCCGAGTGGTCGGAGGTCGTGTCCACGAACTTCCGGGACGCCTCCGGGCCGGCCATGACC
GAGATCGGCGAGCAGCCGTGGGGGCGGGAGTTCGCCCTGCGCGACCCGGCCGGCAACTGCGTGCACTTCG
TGGCCGAGGAGCAGGACTGACACGTGCTACGAGATTTCGATTCCACCGCCGCCTTCTATGAAAGGTTGGG
CTTCGGAATCGTTTTCCGGGACGCCGGCTGGATGATCCTCCAGCGCGGGGATCTCATGCTGGAGTTCTTC
GCCCACCCCAACTTGTTTATTGCAGCTTATAATGGTTACAAATAAAGCAATAGCATCACAAATTTCACAA
ATAAAGCATTTTTTTCACTGCATTCTAGTTGTGGTTTGTCCAAACTCATCAATGTATCTTATCATGTCTG
TATACCGTCGACCTCTAGCTAGAGCTTGGCGTAATCATGGTCATAGCTGTTTCCTGTGTGAAATTGTTAT
CCGCTCACAATTCCACACAACATACGAGCCGGAAGCATAAAGTGTAAAGCCTGGGGTGCCTAATGAGTGA
GCTAACTCACATTAATTGCGTTGCGCTCACTGCCCGCTTTCCAGTCGGGAAACCTGTCGTGCCAGCTGCA
TTAATGAATCGGCCAACGCGCGGGGAGAGGCGGTTTGCGTATTGGGCGCTCTTCCGCTTCCTCGCTCACT
GACTCGCTGCGCTCGGTCGTTCGGCTGCGGCGAGCGGTATCAGCTCACTCAAAGGCGGTAATACGGTTAT
CCACAGAATCAGGGGATAACGCAGGAAAGAACATGTGAGCAAAAGGCCAGCAAAAGGCCAGCAAAAGGCC
AGGAACCGTAAAAAGGCCGCGTTGCTGGCGTTTTTCCATAGGCTCCGCCCCCCTGACGAGCATCACAAAA
ATCGACGCTCAAGTCAGAGGTGGCGAAACCCGACAGGACTATAAAGATACCAGGCGTTTCCCCCTGGAAG
CTCCCTCGTGCGCTCTCCTGTTCCGACCCTGCCGCTTACCGGATACCTGTCCGCCTTTCTCCCTTCGGGA
AGCGTGGCGCTTTCTCATAGCTCACGCTGTAGGTATCTCAGTTCGGTGTAGGTCGTTCGCTCCAAGCTGG
GCTGTGTGCACGAACCCCCCGTTCAGCCCGACCGCTGCGCCTTATCCGGTAACTATCGTCTTGAGTCCAA
CCCGGTAAGACACGACTTATCGCCACTGGCAGCAGCCACTGGTAACAGGATTAGCAGAGCGAGGTATGTA
GGCGGTGCTACAGAGTTCTTGAAGTGGTGGCCTAACTACGGCTACACTAGAAGAACAGTATTTGGTATCT
GCGCTCTGCTGAAGCCAGTTACCTTCGGAAAAAGAGTTGGTAGCTCTTGATCCGGCAAACAAACCACCGC
TGGTAGCGGTGGTTTTTTTGTTTGCAAGCAGCAGATTACGCGCAGAAAAAAAGGATCTCAAGAAGATCCT
TTGATCTTTTCTACGGGGTCTGACGCTCAGTGGAACGAAAACTCACGTTAAGGGATTTTGGTCATGAGAT
TATCAAAAAGGATCTTCACCTAGATCCTTTTAAATTAAAAATGAAGTTTTAAATCAATCTAAAGTATATA
TGAGTAAACTTGGTCTGACAGTTACCAATGCTTAATCAGTGAGGCACCTATCTCAGCGATCTGTCTATTT
CGTTCATCCATAGTTGCCTGACTCCCCGTCGTGTAGATAACTACGATACGGGAGGGCTTACCATCTGGCC
CCAGTGCTGCAATGATACCGCGAGACCCACGCTCACCGGCTCCAGATTTATCAGCAATAAACCAGCCAGC
CGGAAGGGCCGAGCGCAGAAGTGGTCCTGCAACTTTATCCGCCTCCATCCAGTCTATTAATTGTTGCCGG
GAAGCTAGAGTAAGTAGTTCGCCAGTTAATAGTTTGCGCAACGTTGTTGCCATTGCTACAGGCATCGTGG
TGTCACGCTCGTCGTTTGGTATGGCTTCATTCAGCTCCGGTTCCCAACGATCAAGGCGAGTTACATGATC
CCCCATGTTGTGCAAAAAAGCGGTTAGCTCCTTCGGTCCTCCGATCGTTGTCAGAAGTAAGTTGGCCGCA
GTGTTATCACTCATGGTTATGGCAGCACTGCATAATTCTCTTACTGTCATGCCATCCGTAAGATGCTTTT
CTGTGACTGGTGAGTACTCAACCAAGTCATTCTGAGAATAGTGTATGCGGCGACCGAGTTGCTCTTGCCC
GGCGTCAATACGGGATAATACCGCGCCACATAGCAGAACTTTAAAAGTGCTCATCATTGGAAAACGTTCT
TCGGGGCGAAAACTCTCAAGGATCTTACCGCTGTTGAGATCCAGTTCGATGTAACCCACTCGTGCACCCA
ACTGATCTTCAGCATCTTTTACTTTCACCAGCGTTTCTGGGTGAGCAAAAACAGGAAGGCAAAATGCCGC
AAAAAAGGGAATAAGGGCGACACGGAAATGTTGAATACTCATACTCTTCCTTTTTCAATATTATTGAAGC
ATTTATCAGGGTTATTGTCTCATGAGCGGATACATATTTGAATGTATTTAGAAAAATAAACAAATAGGGG
TTCCGCGCACATTTCCCCGAAAAGTGCCACCTGACGTC
